Addgene plasmid #197231: pH2B-miRFP720-N1
Purpose: Expresses the fusion protein of H2B-miRFP720 in mammalian cells
Depositing lab: Kiryl Piatkevich. Depositing organization: Westlake University. Publication: Quantitative assessment of near-infrared fluorescent proteins. Zhang H, Papadaki S, Sun X, Wang X, Drobizhev M, Yao L, Rehbock M, Koster RW, Wu L, Namikawa K, Piatkevich KD. Nat Methods. 2023 Sep 4. doi: 10.1038/s41592-023-01975-z. PubMed 37666982.
Backbone
  Vector backbone: pN1
  Vector type: Mammalian Expression
Growth in bacteria
  Bacterial resistance: Kanamycin, 50 μg/mL
  Growth temperature: 37°C
  Growth strain: NEB Stable
  Copy number: High Copy
Gene/Insert
  Gene/Insert name: H2B-miRFP720
  Species: M. musculus (mouse)
  Cloning method: Gibson Cloning
Terms and licenses: Academic/Nonprofit Terms; Industry Terms: Not Available to Industry
Depositor comments: Please visit https://www.researchsquare.com/article/rs-797586/v1 for preprint.
How to cite: pH2B-miRFP720-N1 was a gift from Kiryl Piatkevich (Addgene plasmid # 197231 ; http://n2t.net/addgene:197231 ; RRID:Addgene_197231)
