[The description below was written by a language model from this plasmid's Addgene catalogue record and pLannotate feature annotations shown in this document.]
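Description:
pH2B-miRFP720-N1 is a 5.3 kb mammalian expression plasmid built on an N1-type backbone (pN1), designed to produce histone H2B fused at its C-terminus to the near-infrared fluorescent protein miRFP720. It is propagated in E. coli from a high-copy ColE1/pUC-type origin and selected with kanamycin. The resistance gene is the Tn5 aminoglycoside phosphotransferase (NeoR/KanR), which sits behind tandem bacterial (AmpR/bla) and SV40 early promoters and is terminated by the HSV TK polyadenylation signal. The same cassette can therefore confer G418 resistance in mammalian cells. An f1 origin is also present. Short annotated fragments of ble, SV40 large T antigen and the bGH poly(A) signal look like backbone remnants or partial sequence matches rather than functional elements.

The expression cassette consists of the human CMV immediate-early enhancer and promoter, a remnant of the multiple cloning site, the H2B coding sequence, a short linker, the miRFP720 coding sequence and the SV40 polyadenylation signal. miRFP720 is a constitutively fluorescent protein derived from a Rhodopseudomonas palustris bacterial phytochrome, and it requires biliverdin as its chromophore. Fusion to H2B directs it to chromatin, giving a nuclear label. The catalogue entry lists the insert species as mouse, whereas the sequence annotation identifies the H2B as human HIST1H2BJ; the record does not resolve this discrepancy. The insert was assembled by Gibson cloning. The plasmid was deposited in connection with a quantitative comparison of near-infrared fluorescent proteins, and it suits transient or stable expression for near-infrared imaging of nuclei and chromatin in mammalian cells.
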