Features (pLannotate 1.2.2; 15 found; start..end, strand, type, name):
     68..371     +  enhancer       CMV enhancer: human cytomegalovirus immediate early enhancer
    372..575     +  promoter       CMV promoter: human cytomegalovirus (CMV) immediate early promoter
    598..659     +  misc_feature   MCS (fragment): multiple cloning site
    664..1041    +  CDS            H2B: human histone H2B; HIST1H2BJ
   1054..2001    +  CDS            miRFP720: miRFP720 is a basic (constitutively fluorescent) near ir fluorescent protein published in 2018, derived from Rhodopseudomonas palustris. It has low acid sensitivity. It requires the cofactor biliverdin for fluorescence.
   2020..2103    +  CDS            large T antigen (fragment): large T antigen from SV40 (simian virus 40)
   2126..2247    +  polyA_signal   SV40 poly(A) signal: SV40 polyadenylation signal
   2281..2709    -  rep_origin     f1 ori (sequence partly withheld): f1 bacteriophage origin of replication; arrow indicates direction of (+) strand synthesis
   2736..2840    +  promoter       AmpR promoter: bla
   2842..3199    +  promoter       SV40 promoter: SV40 enhancer and early promoter
   3234..4028    +  CDS            NeoR/KanR: aminoglycoside phosphotransferase from Tn5; aph(3')-II (or nptII); confers resistance to neomycin, kanamycin, and G418 (Geneticin®)
   4049..4201    +  CDS            ble (fragment): BLE_KLEPN - Experimental evidence at protein level: Swiss-Prot protein existence level 1. Binding protein with a strong affinity to the bleomycin family of antibiotics. Binds to CL990; an antimitotic-antibiotic compound. From Klebsiella pneumoniae.
   4260..4307    +  polyA_signal   HSV TK poly(A) signal: herpes simplex virus thymidine kinase polyadenylation signal (Cole and Stacy, 1985)
   4398..4414    -  polyA_signal   bGH poly(A) signal (fragment): bovine growth hormone polyadenylation signal
   4636..5224    +  rep_origin     ori: high-copy-number ColE1/pMB1/pBR322/pUC origin of replication
>Addgene plasmid #197231 | pH2B-miRFP720-N1 | addgene full sequence | sequence record 387900 | Addgene NGS Result
CATGCATTAGTTATTAATAGTAATCAATTACGGGGTCATTAGTTCATAGCCCATATATGGAGTTCCGCGT
TACATAACTTACGGTAAATGGCCCGCCTGGCTGACCGCCCAACGACCCCCGCCCATTGACGTCAATAATG
ACGTATGTTCCCATAGTAACGCCAATAGGGACTTTCCATTGACGTCAATGGGTGGAGTATTTACGGTAAA
CTGCCCACTTGGCAGTACATCAAGTGTATCATATGCCAAGTACGCCCCCTATTGACGTCAATGACGGTAA
ATGGCCCGCCTGGCATTATGCCCAGTACATGACCTTATGGGACTTTCCTACTTGGCAGTACATCTACGTA
TTAGTCATCGCTATTACCATGGTGATGCGGTTTTGGCAGTACATCAATGGGCGTGGATAGCGGTTTGACT
CACGGGGATTTCCAAGTCTCCACCCCATTGACGTCAATGGGAGTTTGTTTTGGCACCAAAATCAACGGGA
CTTTCCAAAATGTCGTAACAACTCCGCCCCATTGACGCAAATGGGCGGTAGGCGTGTACGGTGGGAGGTC
TATATAAGCAGAGCTGGTTTAGTGAACCGTCAGATCCGCTAGCGCTACCGGACTCAGATCTCGAGCTCAA
GCTTCGAATTCTGCAGTCGACGGTACCGCCACCATGCCAGAGCCAGCGAAGTCTGCTCCCGCCCCGAAAA
AGGGCTCCAAGAAGGCGGTGACTAAGGCGCAGAAGAAAGGCGGCAAGAAGCGCAAGCGCAGCCGCAAGGA
GAGCTATTCCATCTATGTGTACAAGGTTCTGAAGCAGGTCCACCCTGACACCGGCATTTCGTCCAAGGCC
ATGGGCATCATGAATTCGTTTGTGAACGACATTTTCGAGCGCATCGCAGGTGAGGCTTCCCGCCTGGCGC
ATTACAACAAGCGCTCGACCATCACCTCCAGGGAGATCCAGACGGCCGTGCGCCTGCTGCTGCCTGGGGA
GTTGGCCAAGCACGCCGTGTCCGAGGGTACTAAGGCCATCACCAAGTACACCAGCGCTAAGGATCCACCG
GTCATGGCGGAAGGATCCGTCGCCAGGCAGCCTGACCTCTTGACCTGCGACGATGAGCCGATCCATATCC
CCGGTGCCATCCAACCGCATGGACTGCTGCTCGCCCTCGCCGCCGACATGACGATCGTTGCCGGCAGCGA
CAACCTTCCCGAACTCACCGGACTGGCGATCGGCGCCCTGATCGGCCGCTCTGCGGCCGATGTCTTCGAC
TCGGAGACGCACAACCGTCTGACGATCGCCTTGGCCGAGCCCGGGGCGGCCGTCGGAGCACCGATCACTG
TCGGCTTCACGATGCGAAAGGACGCAGGCTTCATCGGCTCCTGGCATCGCCATGATCAGCTCATCTTCCT
CGAGCTCGAGCCTCCCCAGCGGGACGTCGCCGAGCCGCAGGCGTTCTTCCGCCGCACCAACAGCGCCATC
CGCCGCCTGCAGGCCGCCGAAACCTTGGAAAGCGCCTGCGCCGCCGCGGCGCAAGAGGTGCGGAAGATTA
CCGGCTTCGATCGGGTGATGATCTATCGCTTCGCCTCCGACTTCAGCGGGTCCGTGATCGCAGAGGATCG
GTGCGCCGAGGTCGAGTCAAAACTAGGCCTGCACTATCCTGCCTCATTCATCCCGGCGCAGGCCCGTCGG
CTCTATACCATCAACCCGGTACGGATCATTCCCGATATCAATTATCGGCCGGTGCCGGTCACCCCAGACC
TCAATCCGGTCACCGGGCGGCCGATTGATCTTAGCTTCGCCATCCTGCGCAGCGTCTCGCCCAACCATCT
GGAGTTCATGCGCAACATAGGCATGCACGGCACGATGTCGATCTCGATTTTGCGCGGCGAGCGACTGTGG
GGATTGATCGTTTGCCATCACCGAACGCCGTACTACGTCGATCTCGATGGCCGCCAAGCCTGCAAGAGAG
TCGCCGAGAGACTGGCCACCCAGATCGGCGTGATGGAAGAGTAGGCGGCCGCGACTCTAGATCATAATCA
GCCATACCACATTTGTAGAGGTTTTACTTGCTTTAAAAAACCTCCCACACCTCCCCCTGAACCTGAAACA
TAAAATGAATGCAATTGTTGTTGTTAACTTGTTTATTGCAGCTTATAATGGTTACAAATAAAGCAATAGC
ATCACAAATTTCACAAATAAAGCATTTTTTTCACTGCATTCTAGTTGTGGTTTGTCCAAACTCATCAATG
TATCTTAAGGCGTAAATTGTAAGCGTTAATATTTTGTTAAAATTCGCGTTAAATTTTTGTTAAATCAGCT
CATTTTTTAACCAATAGGCCGAAATCGGCAAAATCCCTTATAAATCAAAAGAATAGACCGAGATAGGGT
[37 nt withheld, positions 2380-2416]
AAAGAACGTGGACTCCAACGTCAAAGG
[49 nt withheld, positions 2444-2492]
T
[91 nt withheld, positions 2494-2584]
G
[124 nt withheld, positions 2586-2709]
CAGGTGGCACTTTTCGGGGAAATGTGCGCGGAACCCCTATTTGTTTATTTTTCTAAATACATTCAAATAT
GTATCCGCTCATGAGACAATAACCCTGATAAATGCTTCAATAATATTGAAAAAGGAAGAGTCCTGAGGCG
GAAAGAACCAGCTGTGGAATGTGTGTCAGTTAGGGTGTGGAAAGTCCCCAGGCTCCCCAGCAGGCAGAAG
TATGCAAAGCATGCATCTCAATTAGTCAGCAACCAGGTGTGGAAAGTCCCCAGGCTCCCCAGCAGGCAGA
AGTATGCAAAGCATGCATCTCAATTAGTCAGCAACCATAGTCCCGCCCCTAACTCCGCCCATCCCGCCCC
TAACTCCGCCCAGTTCCGCCCATTCTCCGCCCCATGGCTGACTAATTTTTTTTATTTATGCAGAGGCCGA
GGCCGCCTCGGCCTCTGAGCTATTCCAGAAGTAGTGAGGAGGCTTTTTTGGAGGCCTAGGCTTTTGCAAA
GATCGATCAAGAGACAGGATGAGGATCGTTTCGCATGATTGAACAAGATGGATTGCACGCAGGTTCTCCG
GCCGCTTGGGTGGAGAGGCTATTCGGCTATGACTGGGCACAACAGACAATCGGCTGCTCTGATGCCGCCG
TGTTCCGGCTGTCAGCGCAGGGGCGCCCGGTTCTTTTTGTCAAGACCGACCTGTCCGGTGCCCTGAATGA
ACTGCAAGACGAGGCAGCGCGGCTATCGTGGCTGGCCACGACGGGCGTTCCTTGCGCAGCTGTGCTCGAC
GTTGTCACTGAAGCGGGAAGGGACTGGCTGCTATTGGGCGAAGTGCCGGGGCAGGATCTCCTGTCATCTC
ACCTTGCTCCTGCCGAGAAAGTATCCATCATGGCTGATGCAATGCGGCGGCTGCATACGCTTGATCCGGC
TACCTGCCCATTCGACCACCAAGCGAAACATCGCATCGAGCGAGCACGTACTCGGATGGAAGCCGGTCTT
GTCGATCAGGATGATCTGGACGAAGAGCATCAGGGGCTCGCGCCAGCCGAACTGTTCGCCAGGCTCAAGG
CGAGCATGCCCGACGGCGAGGATCTCGTCGTGACCCATGGCGATGCCTGCTTGCCGAATATCATGGTGGA
AAATGGCCGCTTTTCTGGATTCATCGACTGTGGCCGGCTGGGTGTGGCGGACCGCTATCAGGACATAGCG
TTGGCTACCCGTGATATTGCTGAAGAGCTTGGCGGCGAATGGGCTGACCGCTTCCTCGTGCTTTACGGTA
TCGCCGCTCCCGATTCGCAGCGCATCGCCTTCTATCGCCTTCTTGACGAGTTCTTCTGAGCGGGACTCTG
GGGTTCGAAATGACCGACCAAGCGACGCCCAACCTGCCATCACGAGATTTCGATTCCACCGCCGCCTTCT
ATGAAAGGTTGGGCTTCGGAATCGTTTTCCGGGACGCCGGCTGGATGATCCTCCAGCGCGGGGATCTCAT
GCTGGAGTTCTTCGCCCACCCTAGGGGGAGGCTAACTGAAACACGGAAGGAGACAATACCGGAAGGAACC
CGCGCTATGACGGCAATAAAAAGACAGAATAAAACGCACGGTGTTGGGTCGTTTGTTCATAAACGCGGGG
TTCGGTCCCAGGGCTGGCACTCTGTCGATACCCCACCGAGACCCCATTGGGGCCAATACGCCCGCGTTTC
TTCCTTTTCCCCACCCCACCCCCCAAGTTCGGGTGAAGGCCCAGGGCTCGCAGCCAACGTCGGGGCGGCA
GGCCCTGCCATAGCCTCAGGTTACTCATATATACTTTAGATTGATTTAAAACTTCATTTTTAATTTAAAA
GGATCTAGGTGAAGATCCTTTTTGATAATCTCATGACCAAAATCCCTTAACGTGAGTTTTCGTTCCACTG
AGCGTCAGACCCCGTAGAAAAGATCAAAGGATCTTCTTGAGATCCTTTTTTTCTGCGCGTAATCTGCTGC
TTGCAAACAAAAAAACCACCGCTACCAGCGGTGGTTTGTTTGCCGGATCAAGAGCTACCAACTCTTTTTC
CGAAGGTAACTGGCTTCAGCAGAGCGCAGATACCAAATACTGTTCTTCTAGTGTAGCCGTAGTTAGGCCA
CCACTTCAAGAACTCTGTAGCACCGCCTACATACCTCGCTCTGCTAATCCTGTTACCAGTGGCTGCTGCC
AGTGGCGATAAGTCGTGTCTTACCGGGTTGGACTCAAGACGATAGTTACCGGATAAGGCGCAGCGGTCGG
GCTGAACGGGGGGTTCGTGCACACAGCCCAGCTTGGAGCGAACGACCTACACCGAACTGAGATACCTACA
GCGTGAGCTATGAGAAAGCGCCACGCTTCCCGAAGGGAGAAAGGCGGACAGGTATCCGGTAAGCGGCAGG
GTCGGAACAGGAGAGCGCACGAGGGAGCTTCCAGGGGGAAACGCCTGGTATCTTTATAGTCCTGTCGGGT
TTCGCCACCTCTGACTTGAGCGTCGATTTTTGTGATGCTCGTCAGGGGGGCGGAGCCTATGGAAAAACGC
CAGCAACGCGGCCTTTTTACGGTTCCTGGCCTTTTGCTGGCCTTTTGCTCACATGTTCTTTCCTGCGTTA
TCCCCTGATTCTGTGGATAACCGTATTACCGC
